Addgene plasmid #170590: p667-UBC-PRKCQ-V5-miniTurbo_IDG-K
Purpose: Gateway destination clone of PRKCQ (human) tagged with C-terminal V5-miniTurbo for generating protein-proximity networks using proximity-dependent biotinylation proteomics
Depositing lab: Ben Major. Depositing organization: Washington University in Saint Louis.
Backbone
  Vector backbone: pDest667
  Backbone manufacturer: PEL
  Backbone size w/o insert (bp): 9014
  Vector type: Mammalian Expression, Lentiviral ; Gateway Destination
  Selectable markers: Puromycin
Growth in bacteria
  Bacterial resistance: Ampicillin, 100 μg/mL
  Growth temperature: 30°C
  Growth strain: DH10B
  Copy number: Low Copy
Gene/Insert
  Gene/Insert name: PRKCQ-V5-miniTurbo (alt name: V5-miniTurbo)
  Species: H. sapiens (human)
  Entrez Gene: PRKCQ (a.k.a. PRKCT, nPKC-theta)
  Promoter: Ubiquitin
  Tag / fusion protein: V5-miniTurbo (C terminal on insert)
  Cloning method: Gateway Cloning
  Sequencing primers: 5′ TGAAGCTCCGGTTTTGAACT; 3′ CATTTCCTCCCTCTGCTTCC
Terms and licenses: Academic/Nonprofit Terms; Industry Terms: Not Available to Industry
Depositor comments: These plasmids were generated as part of the Illuminating the Druggable Genome (IDG) program sponsored by the NIH Common Fund. The goal of this program is to identify, gather, and distribute information and resources for proteins that currently are not well-studied yet belong to commonly drug-targeted protein families: protein kinases, non-olfactory G-protein coupled receptors (GPCRs), and ion channels. The IDG program is designed to develop fundamental research tools for understudied proteins, elucidate their function, and disseminate the IDG-related resources and data to the greater scientific community. These lentiviral gateway destination plasmids were generated, as part of the Kinase-Data and Resource Generating Center (DRGC), using the single fragment or multisite gateway cloning technology. They were used for generating proteomics-based protein-interaction and protein-proximity networks that can be accessed through the kinase-DRGC website https://darkkinome.org/. Each plasmid has either an N- or C-terminal fusion protein (Flag/ V5/V5-miniTurbo/V5-TurboID/miniTurbo-V5/TurboID-V5) tagged understudied kinase driven under either a CMV or Ubiquitin (UBC) promoter. All inserts in the pENTR plasmids used to generate the deposited destination plasmids were end-sequenced and insert size validated prior to multi-site gateway cloning. The combined insert size of the single fragment or three fragment destination plasmids were confirmed by restriction digestion (BsrGI, and EcoRV for pDest667; BsrGI, EcoRV, and BstZ17I for pDest663; and BsrGI for pHAGE) and all plasmids were partially sequenced to ensure in-frame ORFs and fusion tags.
How to cite: p667-UBC-PRKCQ-V5-miniTurbo_IDG-K was a gift from Ben Major (Addgene plasmid # 170590 ; http://n2t.net/addgene:170590 ; RRID:Addgene_170590)
