[The description below was written by a language model from this plasmid's Addgene catalogue record and pLannotate feature annotations shown in this document.]
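Description:
p667-UBC-PRKCQ-V5-miniTurbo_IDG-K is a lentiviral mammalian expression clone built on the pDest667 Gateway destination backbone by multisite Gateway recombination. It is propagated in E. coli under ampicillin selection (AmpR). The feature table annotates a ColE1/pUC-type origin, although the catalogue entry lists the plasmid as low copy. An f1 ori, an SV40 ori and leftover lac and T7/T3 promoter elements are also present in the backbone. The viral portion has a third-generation layout. An RSV promoter drives a truncated HIV-1 5' LTR, followed by the Ψ packaging signal with a gag fragment, the RRE for Rev-dependent RNA export, and the cPPT/CTS. At the other end, a second truncated LTR and an SV40 poly(A) signal close the transfer cassette.

Between the LTRs, a human ubiquitin C promoter, flanked by attB4 and attB1 recombination scars, drives the human PRKCQ open reading frame, which encodes protein kinase C theta. An attB2 site joins PRKCQ to a C-terminal V5-miniTurbo module. The V5 epitope is stated in the catalogue record but is not separately annotated in the feature table. miniTurbo is an engineered, N-terminally truncated E. coli biotin ligase that biotinylates proteins near the fusion, so these neighbours can be captured and identified by mass spectrometry. A WPRE downstream of the fusion enhances transcript expression. A separate mouse PGK promoter drives puromycin N-acetyltransferase, allowing selection of transduced cells. The plasmid was made within the Illuminating the Druggable Genome kinase resource programme to generate protein-proximity networks by proximity-dependent biotinylation proteomics. The depositor notes that the constructs were validated by restriction digestion and partial sequencing.
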