Features (pLannotate 1.2.2; 31 found; start..end, strand, type, name):
    136..735     +  CDS            PuroR: puromycin N-acetyltransferase; pac from Streptomyces alboniger; confers resistance to puromycin
    803..940     +  CDS            nef (fragment): NEF_HV1LA - Experimental evidence at protein level: Swiss-Prot protein existence level 1. Extracellular Nef protein targets CD4(+) T-lymphocytes for apoptosis by interacting with CXCR4 surface receptors. From Human immunodeficiency virus type 1 group M subtype B (isolate Lai) (HIV-1).
    926..1106    +  LTR            5' LTR (truncated): truncated 5' long terminal repeat (LTR) from HIV-1
   1178..1299    +  polyA_signal   SV40 poly(A) signal: SV40 polyadenylation signal
   1339..1474    +  rep_origin     SV40 ori: SV40 origin of replication
   1495..1513    -  promoter       T7 promoter: promoter for bacteriophage T7 RNA polymerase
   1521..1676    +  CDS            lacZα (fragment): LacZα fragment of β-galactosidase; lacZ fragment
   1681..2109    +  rep_origin     f1 ori (sequence partly withheld): f1 bacteriophage origin of replication; arrow indicates direction of (+) strand synthesis
   2162..2266    +  promoter       AmpR promoter: bla
   2267..3127    +  CDS            AmpR: β-lactamase; bla; confers resistance to ampicillin, carbenicillin, and related antibiotics
   3298..3886    +  rep_origin     ori: high-copy-number ColE1/pMB1/pBR322/pUC origin of replication
   4069..4161    +  CDS            lacI (fragment): lac repressor; lacI; The lac repressor binds to the lac operator to inhibit transcription in E. coli. This inhibition can be relieved by adding lactose or isopropyl-β-D-thiogalactopyranoside (IPTG).
   4174..4195    +  protein_bind   CAP binding site: CAP binding activates transcription in the presence of cAMP. E. coli catabolite activator protein
   4210..4240    +  promoter       lac promoter: promoter for the E. coli lac operon
   4244..4266    +  protein_bind   lac operator (fragment): The lac repressor binds to the lac operator to inhibit transcription in E. coli. This inhibition can be relieved by adding lactose or isopropyl-β-D-thiogalactopyranoside (IPTG). lac repressor encoded by lacI
   4309..4327    +  promoter       T3 promoter: promoter for bacteriophage T3 RNA polymerase
   4355..4581    +  promoter       RSV promoter: Rous sarcoma virus enhancer/promoter
   4582..4762    +  LTR            5' LTR (truncated): truncated 5' long terminal repeat (LTR) from HIV-1
   4809..4934    +  misc_feature   HIV-1 Ψ: packaging signal of human immunodeficiency virus type 1
   4918..5281    +  CDS            HIV-1 gag (fragment): gag protein from human immunodeficiency virus 1; gag
   5427..5660    +  misc_feature   RRE: The Rev response element (RRE) of HIV-1 allows for Rev-dependent mRNA export from the nucleus to the cytoplasm.
   6037..6137    +  CDS            Rev (fragment): human immunodeficiency virus 1 (HIV-1) Rev protein; rev; enhances nuclear export of unspliced and incompletely spliced viral mRNAs
   6156..6272    +  misc_feature   cPPT/CTS: central polypurine tract and central termination sequence of HIV-1
   6304..6324    +  protein_bind   attB4: mutant version of attB; core recombination site for the Gateway® BP reaction BP Clonase™
   6324..7535    +  promoter       UbC promoter: human ubiquitin C promoter
   7537..7554    +  protein_bind   attB1 (fragment): mutant version of attB; core recombination site for the Gateway® BP reaction BP Clonase™
   7563..9680    +  CDS            PRKCQ: KPCT_HUMAN - Also known as PRKCT. Experimental evidence at protein level: Swiss-Prot protein existence level 1. Calcium-independent, phospholipid- and diacylglycerol (DAG)- dependent serine/threonine-protein kinase that mediates non-redundant functions in T-cell receptor (TCR) signaling, including T-cells activation, proliferation, differentiation and survival, by mediating activation of multiple transcription factors such as NF-kappa-B, JUN, NFATC1 and NFATC2. In TCR-CD3/CD28-co-stimulated T-cells, is required for the activation of NF-kappa-B and JUN, which in turn are essential for IL2 produ
   9688..9705    -  protein_bind   attB2 (fragment): mutant version of attB; core recombination site for the Gateway® BP reaction BP Clonase™
   9756..10526   +  CDS            miniTurbo: N-terminally truncated mutant of the E. coli biotin ligase BioID engineered for improved catalytic efficiency (Branon et al., 2018)
  10581..11169   +  misc_feature   WPRE: woodchuck hepatitis virus posttranscriptional regulatory element
  11183..115     +  promoter       PGK promoter (across the origin): mouse phosphoglycerate kinase 1 promoter
>Addgene plasmid #170590 | p667-UBC-PRKCQ-V5-miniTurbo_IDG-K | addgene full sequence | sequence record 341659 | Addgene NGS Result
CGGGCTCAGGGGCGGGGCGGGCGCCCGAAGGTCCTCCGGAGGCCCGGCATTCTGCACGCTTCAAAAGCGC
ACGTCTGCCGCGCTGTTCTCCTCTTCCTCATCTCCGGGCCTTTCGACCTGCAGCCCAAGCTTACCATGAC
CGAGTACAAGCCCACGGTGCGCCTCGCCACCCGCGACGACGTCCCCAGGGCCGTACGCACCCTCGCCGCC
GCGTTCGCCGACTACCCCGCCACGCGCCACACCGTCGATCCGGACCGCCACATCGAGCGGGTCACCGAGC
TGCAAGAACTCTTCCTCACGCGCGTCGGGCTCGACATCGGCAAGGTGTGGGTCGCGGACGACGGCGCCGC
GGTGGCGGTCTGGACCACGCCGGAGAGCGTCGAAGCGGGGGCGGTGTTCGCCGAGATCGGCCCGCGCATG
GCCGAGTTGAGCGGTTCCCGGCTGGCCGCGCAGCAACAGATGGAAGGCCTCCTGGCGCCGCACCGGCCCA
AGGAGCCCGCGTGGTTCCTGGCCACCGTCGGCGTCTCGCCCGACCACCAGGGCAAGGGTCTGGGCAGCGC
CGTCGTGCTCCCCGGAGTGGAGGCGGCCGAGCGCGCCGGGGTGCCCGCCTTCCTGGAGACCTCCGCGCCC
CGCAACCTCCCCTTCTACGAGCGGCTCGGCTTCACCGTCACCGCCGACGTCGAGGTGCCCGAAGGACCGC
GCACCTGGTGCATGACCCGCAAGCCCGGTGCCTGACGCCCGCCCCACGACCCGCAGCGCCCGACCGAAAG
GAGCGCACGACCCCATGCATCTCGAGGGCCCGGTACCTTTAAGACCAATGACTTACAAGGCAGCTGTAGA
TCTTAGCCACTTTTTAAAAGAAAAGGGGGGACTGGAAGGGCTAGCTCACTCCCAACGAAGACAAGATCTG
CTTTTTGCTTGTACTGGGTCTCTCTGGTTAGACCAGATCTGAGCCTGGGAGCTCTCTGGCTAACTAGGGA
ACCCACTGCTTAAGCCTCAATAAAGCTTGCCTTGAGTGCTTCAAGTAGTGTGTGCCCGTCTGTTGTGTGA
CTCTGGTAACTAGAGATCCCTCAGACCCTTTTAGTCAGTGTGGAAAATCTCTAGCAGTAGTAGTTCATGT
CATCTTATTATTCAGTATTTATAACTTGCAAAGAAATGAATATCAGAGAGTGAGAGGAACTTGTTTATTG
CAGCTTATAATGGTTACAAATAAAGCAATAGCATCACAAATTTCACAAATAAAGCATTTTTTTCACTGCA
TTCTAGTTGTGGTTTGTCCAAACTCATCAATGTATCTTATCATGTCTGGCTCTAGCTATCCCGCCCCTAA
CTCCGCCCATCCCGCCCCTAACTCCGCCCAGTTCCGCCCATTCTCCGCCCCATGGCTGACTAATTTTTTT
TATTTATGCAGAGGCCGAGGCCGCCTCGGCCTCTGAGCTATTCCAGAAGTAGTGAGGAGGCTTTTTTGGA
GGCCTAGGGACGTACCCAATTCGCCCTATAGTGAGTCGTATTACGCGCGCTCACTGGCCGTCGTTTTACA
ACGTCGTGACTGGGAAAACCCTGGCGTTACCCAACTTAATCGCCTTGCAGCACATCCCCCTTTCGCCAGC
TGGCGTAATAGCGAAGAGGCCCGCACCGATCGCCCTTCCCAACAGTTGCGCAGCCTGAATGGCGAATGGG
[124 nt withheld, positions 1681-1804]
C
[91 nt withheld, positions 1806-1896]
A
[49 nt withheld, positions 1898-1946]
CCTTTGACGTTGGAGTCCACGTTCTTT
[37 nt withheld, positions 1974-2010]
ACCCTATCTCGGTCTATTCTTTTGATTTATAAGGGATTTTGCCGATTTCGGCCTATTGGTTAAAAAATGA
GCTGATTTAACAAAAATTTAACGCGAATTTTAACAAAATATTAACGCTTACAATTTAGGTGGCACTTTTC
GGGGAAATGTGCGCGGAACCCCTATTTGTTTATTTTTCTAAATACATTCAAATATGTATCCGCTCATGAG
ACAATAACCCTGATAAATGCTTCAATAATATTGAAAAAGGAAGAGTATGAGTATTCAACATTTCCGTGTC
GCCCTTATTCCCTTTTTTGCGGCATTTTGCCTTCCTGTTTTTGCTCACCCAGAAACGCTGGTGAAAGTAA
AAGATGCTGAAGATCAGTTGGGTGCACGAGTGGGTTACATCGAACTGGATCTCAACAGCGGTAAGATCCT
TGAGAGTTTTCGCCCCGAAGAACGTTTTCCAATGATGAGCACTTTTAAAGTTCTGCTATGTGGCGCGGTA
TTATCCCGTATTGACGCCGGGCAAGAGCAACTCGGTCGCCGCATACACTATTCTCAGAATGACTTGGTTG
AGTACTCACCAGTCACAGAAAAGCATCTTACGGATGGCATGACAGTAAGAGAATTATGCAGTGCTGCCAT
AACCATGAGTGATAACACTGCGGCCAACTTACTTCTGACAACGATCGGAGGACCGAAGGAGCTAACCGCT
TTTTTGCACAACATGGGGGATCATGTAACTCGCCTTGATCGTTGGGAACCGGAGCTGAATGAAGCCATAC
CAAACGACGAGCGTGACACCACGATGCCTGTAGCAATGGCAACAACGTTGCGCAAACTATTAACTGGCGA
ACTACTTACTCTAGCTTCCCGGCAACAATTAATAGACTGGATGGAGGCGGATAAAGTTGCAGGACCACTT
CTGCGCTCGGCCCTTCCGGCTGGCTGGTTTATTGCTGATAAATCTGGAGCCGGTGAGCGTGGGTCTCGCG
GTATCATTGCAGCACTGGGGCCAGATGGTAAGCCCTCCCGTATCGTAGTTATCTACACGACGGGGAGTCA
GGCAACTATGGATGAACGAAATAGACAGATCGCTGAGATAGGTGCCTCACTGATTAAGCATTGGTAACTG
TCAGACCAAGTTTACTCATATATACTTTAGATTGATTTAAAACTTCATTTTTAATTTAAAAGGATCTAGG
TGAAGATCCTTTTTGATAATCTCATGACCAAAATCCCTTAACGTGAGTTTTCGTTCCACTGAGCGTCAGA
CCCCGTAGAAAAGATCAAAGGATCTTCTTGAGATCCTTTTTTTCTGCGCGTAATCTGCTGCTTGCAAACA
AAAAAACCACCGCTACCAGCGGTGGTTTGTTTGCCGGATCAAGAGCTACCAACTCTTTTTCCGAAGGTAA
CTGGCTTCAGCAGAGCGCAGATACCAAATACTGTTCTTCTAGTGTAGCCGTAGTTAGGCCACCACTTCAA
GAACTCTGTAGCACCGCCTACATACCTCGCTCTGCTAATCCTGTTACCAGTGGCTGCTGCCAGTGGCGAT
AAGTCGTGTCTTACCGGGTTGGACTCAAGACGATAGTTACCGGATAAGGCGCAGCGGTCGGGCTGAACGG
GGGGTTCGTGCACACAGCCCAGCTTGGAGCGAACGACCTACACCGAACTGAGATACCTACAGCGTGAGCT
ATGAGAAAGCGCCACGCTTCCCGAAGGGAGAAAGGTGGACAGGTATCCGGTAAGCGGCAGGGTCGGAACA
GGAGAGCGCACGAGGGAGCTTCCAGGGGGAAACGCCTGGTATCTTTATAGTCCTGTCGGGTTTCGCCACC
TCTGACTTGAGCGTCGATTTTTGTGATGCTCGTCAGGGGGGCGGAGCCTATGGAAAAACGCCAGCAACGC
GGCCTTTTTACGGTTCCTGGCCTTTTGCTGGCCTTTTGCTCACATGTTCTTTCCTGCGTTATCCCCTGAT
TCTGTGGATAACCGTATTACCGCCTTTGAGTGAGCTGATACCGCTCGCCGCAGCCGAACGACCGAGCGCA
GCGAGTCAGTGAGCGAGGAAGCGGAAGAGCGCCCAATACGCAAACCGCCTCTCCCCGCGCGTTGGCCGAT
TCATTAATGCAGCTGGCACGACAGGTTTCCCGACTGGAAAGCGGGCAGTGAGCGCAACGCAATTAATGTG
AGTTAGCTCACTCATTAGGCACCCCAGGCTTTACACTTTATGCTTCCGGCTCGTATGTTGTGTGGAATTG
TGAGCGGATAACAATTTCACACAGGAAACAGCTATGACCATGATTACGCCAAGCGCGCAATTAACCCTCA
CTAAAGGGAACAAAAGCTGGAGCTGCAAGCTTAATGTAGTCTTATGCAATACTCTTGTAGTCTTGCAACA
TGGTAACGATGAGTTAGCAACATGCCTTACAAGGAGAGAAAAAGCACCGTGCATGCCGATTGGTGGAAGT
AAGGTGGTACGATCGTGCCTTATTAGGAAGGCAACAGACGGGTCTGACATGGATTGGACGAACCACTGAA
TTGCCGCATTGCAGAGATATTGTATTTAAGTGCCTAGCTCGATACATAAACGGGTCTCTCTGGTTAGACC
AGATCTGAGCCTGGGAGCTCTCTGGCTAACTAGGGAACCCACTGCTTAAGCCTCAATAAAGCTTGCCTTG
AGTGCTTCAAGTAGTGTGTGCCCGTCTGTTGTGTGACTCTGGTAACTAGAGATCCCTCAGACCCTTTTAG
TCAGTGTGGAAAATCTCTAGCAGTGGCGCCCGAACAGGGACTTGAAAGCGAAAGGGAAACCAGAGGAGCT
CTCTCGACGCAGGACTCGGCTTGCTGAAGCGCGCACGGCAAGAGGCGAGGGGCGGCGACTGGTGAGTACG
CCAAAAATTTTGACTAGCGGAGGCTAGAAGGAGAGAGATGGGTGCGAGAGCGTCAGTATTAAGCGGGGGA
GAATTAGATCGCGATGGGAAAAAATTCGGTTAAGGCCAGGGGGAAAGAAAAAATATAAATTAAAACATAT
AGTATGGGCAAGCAGGGAGCTAGAACGATTCGCAGTTAATCCTGGCCTGTTAGAAACATCAGAAGGCTGT
AGACAAATACTGGGACAGCTACAACCATCCCTTCAGACAGGATCAGAAGAACTTAGATCATTATATAATA
CAGTAGCAACCCTCTATTGTGTGCATCAAAGGATAGAGATAAAAGACACCAAGGAAGCTTTAGACAAGAT
AGAGGAAGAGCAAAACAAAAGTAAGACCACCGCACAGCAAGCGGCCGCTGATCTTCAGACCTGGAGGAGG
AGATATGAGGGACAATTGGAGAAGTGAATTATATAAATATAAAGTAGTAAAAATTGAACCATTAGGAGTA
GCACCCACCAAGGCAAAGAGAAGAGTGGTGCAGAGAGAAAAAAGAGCAGTGGGAATAGGAGCTTTGTTCC
TTGGGTTCTTGGGAGCAGCAGGAAGCACTATGGGCGCAGCGTCAATGACGCTGACGGTACAGGCCAGACA
ATTATTGTCTGGTATAGTGCAGCAGCAGAACAATTTGCTGAGGGCTATTGAGGCGCAACAGCATCTGTTG
CAACTCACAGTCTGGGGCATCAAGCAGCTCCAGGCAAGAATCCTGGCTGTGGAAAGATACCTAAAGGATC
AACAGCTCCTGGGGATTTGGGGTTGCTCTGGAAAACTCATTTGCACCACTGCTGTGCCTTGGAATGCTAG
TTGGAGTAATAAATCTCTGGAACAGATTTGGAATCACACGACCTGGATGGAGTGGGACAGAGAAATTAAC
AATTACACAAGCTTAATACACTCCTTAATTGAAGAATCGCAAAACCAGCAAGAAAAGAATGAACAAGAAT
TATTGGAATTAGATAAATGGGCAAGTTTGTGGAATTGGTTTAACATAACAAATTGGCTGTGGTATATAAA
ATTATTCATAATGATAGTAGGAGGCTTGGTAGGTTTAAGAATAGTTTTTGCTGTACTTTCTATAGTGAAT
AGAGTTAGGCAGGGATATTCACCATTATCGTTTCAGACCCACCTCCCAACCCCGAGGGGACCCGACAGGC
CCGAAGGAATAGAAGAAGAAGGTGGAGAGAGAGACAGAGACAGATCCATTCGATTAGTGAACGGATCTCG
ACGGTATCGGTTAACTTTTAAAAGAAAAGGGGGGATTGGGGGGTACAGTGCAGGGGAAAGAATAGTAGAC
ATAATAGCAACAGACATACAAACTAAAGAATTACAAAAACAAATTACAAAATTCAAAATTTTATCGTCCA
GTGTGGTGGAATTCTGCAGATATCAACTTTGTATAGAAAAGTTGGCCTCCGCGCCGGGTTTTGGCGCCTC
CCGCGGGCGCCCCCCTCCTCACGGCGAGCGCTGCCACGTCAGACGAAGGGCGCAGCGAGCGTCCTGATCC
TTCCGCCCGGACGCTCAGGACAGCGGCCCGCTGCTCATAAGACTCGGCCTTAGAACCCCAGTATCAGCAG
AAGGACATTTTAGGACGGGACTTGGGTGACTCTAGGGCACTGGTTTTCTTTCCAGAGAGCGGAACAGGCG
AGGAAAAGTAGTCCCTTCTCGGCGATTCTGCGGAGGGATCTCCGTGGGGCGGTGAACGCCGATGATTATA
TAAGGACGCGCCGGGTGTGGCACAGCTAGTTCCGTCGCAGCCGGGATTTGGGTCGCGGTTCTTGTTTGTG
GATCGCTGTGATCGTCACTTGGTGAGTAGCGGGCTGCTGGGCTGGCCGGGGCTTTCGTGGCCGCCGGGCC
GCTCGGTGGGACGGAAGCGTGTGGAGAGACCGCCAAGGGCTGTAGTCTGGGTCCGCGAGCAAGGTTGCCC
TGAACTGGGGGTTGGGGGGAGCGCAGCAAAATGGCGGCTGTTCCCGAGTCTTGAATGGAAGACGCTTGTG
AGGCGGGCTGTGAGGTCGTTGAAACAAGGTGGGGGGCATGGTGGGCGGCAAGAACCCAAGGTCTTGAGGC
CTTCGCTAATGCGGGAAAGCTCTTATTCGGGTGAGATGGGCTGGGGCACCATCTGGGGACCCTGACGTGA
AGTTTGTCACTGACTGGAGAACTCGGTTTGTCGTCTGTTGCGGGGGCGGCAGTTATGGCGGTGCCGTTGG
GCAGTGCACCCGTACCTTTGGGAGCGCGCGCCCTCGTCGTGTCGTGACGTCACCCGTTCTGTTGGCTTAT
AATGCAGGGTGGGGCCACCTGCCGGTAGGTGTGCGGTAGGCTTTTCTCCGTCGCAGGACGCAGGGTTCGG
GCCTAGGGTAGGCTCTCCTGAATCGACAGGCGCCGGACCTCTGGTGAGGGGAGGGATAAGTGAGGCGTCA
GTTTCTTTGGTCGGTTTTATGTACCTATCTTCTTAAGTAGCTGAAGCTCCGGTTTTGAACTATGCGCTCG
GGGTTGGCGAGTGTGTTTTGTGAAGTTTTTTAGGCACCTTTTGAAATGTAATCATTTGGGTCAATATGTA
ATTTTCAGTGTTAGACTAGTAAATTGTCCGCTAAATTCTGGCCGTTTTTGGCTTTTTTGTTAGACACAAG
TTTGTACAAAAAAGTTGGCACCATGTCGCCATTTCTTCGGATTGGCTTGTCCAACTTTGACTGCGGGTCC
TGCCAGTCTTGTCAGGGCGAGGCTGTTAACCCTTACTGTGCTGTGCTCGTCAAAGAGTATGTCGAATCAG
AGAACGGGCAGATGTATATCCAGAAAAAGCCTACCATGTACCCACCCTGGGACAGCACTTTTGATGCCCA
TATCAACAAGGGAAGAGTCATGCAGATCATTGTGAAAGGCAAAAACGTGGACCTCATCTCTGAAACCACC
GTGGAGCTCTACTCGCTGGCTGAGAGGTGCAGGAAGAACAACGGGAAGACAGAAATATGGTTAGAGCTGA
AACCTCAAGGCCGAATGCTAATGAATGCAAGATACTTTCTGGAAATGAGTGACACAAAGGACATGAATGA
ATTTGAGACGGAAGGCTTCTTTGCTTTGCATCAGCGCCGGGGTGCCATCAAGCAGGCAAAGGTCCACCAC
GTCAAGTGCCACGAGTTCACTGCCACCTTCTTCCCACAGCCCACATTTTGCTCTGTCTGCCACGAGTTTG
TCTGGGGCCTGAACAAACAGGGCTACCAGTGCCGACAATGCAATGCAGCAATTCACAAGAAGTGTATTGA
TAAAGTTATAGCAAAGTGCACAGGATCAGCTATCAATAGCCGAGAAACCATGTTCCACAAGGAGAGATTC
AAAATTGACATGCCACACAGATTTAAAGTCTACAATTACAAGAGCCCGACCTTCTGTGAACACTGTGGGA
CCCTGCTGTGGGGACTGGCACGGCAAGGACTCAAGTGTGATGCATGTGGCATGAATGTGCATCATAGATG
CCAGACAAAGGTGGCCAACCTTTGTGGCATAAACCAGAAGCTAATGGCTGAAGCGCTGGCCATGATTGAG
AGCACTCAACAGGCTCGCTGCTTAAGAGATACTGAACAGATCTTCAGAGAAGGTCCGGTTGAAATTGGTC
TCCCATGCTCCATCAAAAATGAAGCAAGGCCGCCATGTTTACCGACACCGGGAAAAAGAGAGCCTCAGGG
CATTTCCTGGGAGTCTCCGTTGGATGAGGTGGATAAAATGTGCCATCTTCCAGAACCTGAACTGAACAAA
GAAAGACCATCTCTGCAGATTAAACTAAAAATTGAGGATTTTATCTTGCACAAAATGTTGGGGAAAGGAA
GTTTTGGCAAGGTCTTCCTGGCAGAATTCAAGAAAACCAATCAATTTTTCGCAATAAAGGCCTTAAAGAA
AGATGTGGTCTTGATGGACGATGATGTTGAGTGCACGATGGTAGAGAAGAGAGTTCTTTCCTTGGCCTGG
GAGCATCCGTTTCTGACGCACATGTTTTGTACATTCCAGACCAAGGAAAACCTCTTTTTTGTGATGGAGT
ACCTCAACGGAGGGGACTTAATGTACCACATCCAAAGCTGCCACAAGTTCGACCTTTCCAGAGCGACGTT
TTATGCTGCTGAAATCATTCTTGGTCTGCAGTTCCTTCATTCCAAAGGAATAGTCTACAGGGACCTGAAG
CTAGATAACATCCTGTTAGACAAAGATGGACATATCAAGATCGCGGATTTTGGAATGTGCAAGGAGAACA
TGTTAGGAGATGCCAAGACGAATACCTTCTGTGGGACACCTGACTACATCGCCCCAGAGATCTTGCTGGG
TCAGAAATACAACCACTCTGTGGACTGGTGGTCCTTCGGGGTTCTCCTTTATGAAATGCTGATTGGTCAG
TCGCCTTTCCACGGGCAGGATGAGGAGGAGCTCTTCCACTCCATCCGCATGGACAATCCCTTTTACCCAC
GGTGGCTGGAGAAGGAAGCAAAGGACCTTCTGGTGAAGCTCTTCGTGCGAGAACCTGAGAAGAGGCTGGG
CGTGAGGGGAGACATCCGCCAGCACCCTTTGTTTCGGGAGATCAACTGGGAGGAACTTGAACGGAAGGAG
ATTGACCCACCGTTCCGGCCGAAAGTGAAATCACCATTTGACTGCAGCAATTTCGACAAAGAATTCTTAA
ACGAGAAGCCCCGGCTGTCATTTGCCGACAGAGCACTGATCAACAGCATGGACCAGAATATGTTCAGGAA
CTTTTCCTTCATGAACCCCGGGATGGAGCGGCTGATATCCTTGCCAACTTTCTTGTACAAAGTGGGCGGC
AAGCCCATCCCCAACCCCCTGCTGGGCCTGGACAGCACCGCTAGCATCCCGCTGCTGAACGCTAAACAGA
TTCTGGGACAGCTGGACGGCGGGAGCGTGGCAGTCCTGCCTGTGGTCGACTCCACCAATCAGTACCTGCT
GGATCGAATCGGCGAGCTGAAGAGTGGGGATGCTTGCATTGCAGAATATCAGCAGGCAGGGAGAGGAAGC
AGAGGGAGGAAATGGTTCTCTCCTTTTGGAGCTAACCTGTACCTGAGTATGTTTTGGCGCCTGAAGCGGG
GACCAGCAGCAATCGGCCTGGGCCCGGTCATCGGAATTGTCATGGCAGAAGCGCTGCGAAAGCTGGGAGC
AGACAAGGTGCGAGTCAAATGGCCCAATGACCTGTATCTGCAGGATAGAAAGCTGGCAGGCATCCTGGTG
GAGCTGGCCGGAATAACAGGCGATGCTGCACAGATCGTCATTGGCGCCGGGATTAACGTGGCTATGAGGC
GCGTGGAGGAAAGCGTGGTCAATCAGGGCTGGATCACACTGCAGGAAGCAGGGATTAACCTGGACAGGAA
TACTCTGGCCGCTATGCTGATCCGAGAGCTGCGGGCAGCCCTGGAACTGTTCGAGCAGGAAGGCCTGGCT
CCATATCTGTCACGGTGGGAGAAGCTGGATAACTTCATCAATAGACCCGTGAAGCTGATCATTGGGGACA
AAGAGATTTTCGGGATTAGCCGGGGGATTGATAAACAGGGAGCCCTGCTGCTGGAACAGGACGGAGTTAT
CAAACCCTGGATGGGCGGAGAAATCAGTCTGCGGTCTGCCGAAAAGTAAGCCAACTTTATTATACATAGT
TGATATCCAGCACAGTGGCGGCCGCTCGACAATCAACCTCTGGATTACAAAATTTGTGAAAGATTGACTG
GTATTCTTAACTATGTTGCTCCTTTTACGCTATGTGGATACGCTGCTTTAATGCCTTTGTATCATGCTAT
TGCTTCCCGTATGGCTTTCATTTTCTCCTCCTTGTATAAATCCTGGTTGCTGTCTCTTTATGAGGAGTTG
TGGCCCGTTGTCAGGCAACGTGGCGTGGTGTGCACTGTGTTTGCTGACGCAACCCCCACTGGTTGGGGCA
TTGCCACCACCTGTCAGCTCCTTTCCGGGACTTTCGCTTTCCCCCTCCCTATTGCCACGGCGGAACTCAT
CGCCGCCTGCCTTGCCCGCTGCTGGACAGGGGCTCGGCTGTTGGGCACTGACAATTCCGTGGTGTTGTCG
GGGAAGCTGACGTCCTTTCCATGGCTGCTCGCCTGTGTTGCCACCTGGATTCTGCGCGGGACGTCCTTCT
GCTACGTCCCTTCGGCCCTCAATCCAGCGGACCTTCCTTCCCGCGGCCTGCTGCCGGCTCTGCGGCCTCT
TCCGCGTCTTCGCCTTCGCCCTCAGACGAGTCGGATCTCCCTTTGGGCCGCCTCCCCGCCTGGAATTCTA
CCGGGTAGGGGAGGCGCTTTTCCCAAGGCAGTCTGGAGCATGCGCTTTAGCAGCCCCGCTGGGCACTTGG
CGCTACACAAGTGGCCTCTGGCCTCGCACACATTCCACATCCACCGGTAGGCGCCAACCGGCTCCGTTCT
TTGGTGGCCCCTTCGCGCCACCTTCTACTCCTCCCCTAGTCAGGAAGTTCCCCCCCGCCCCGCAGCTCGC
GTCGTGCAGGACGTGACAAATGGAAGTAGCACGTCTCACTAGTCTCGTGCAGATGGACAGCACCGCTGAG
CAATGGAAGCGGGTAGGCCTTTGGGGCAGCGGCCAATAGCAGCTTTGCTCCTTCGCTTTCTGGGCTCAGA
GGCTGGGAAGGGGTGGGTCCGGGGGCGGGCTCAGGGG
